Addgene plasmid #177243: hU6-sgLkb1_IW (opti)
Purpose: Same as pLL3.3;U6(BstXI)-XhoI-chimeric RNA;PGK-Cre but XhoI stuffer removed, expresses Lkb1 gRNA
Depositing lab: Monte Winslow. Depositing organization: Stanford University. Publication: LKB1 drives stasis and C/EBP-mediated reprogramming to an alveolar type II fate in lung cancer. Murray CW, Brady JJ, Han M, Cai H, Tsai MK, Pierce SE, Cheng R, Demeter J, Feldser DM, Jackson PK, Shackelford DB, Winslow MM. Nat Commun. 2022 Feb 28;13(1):1090. doi: 10.1038/s41467-022-28619-8. PubMed 35228570.
Backbone
  Vector backbone: pLL3.3
  Vector type: Lentiviral
Growth in bacteria
  Bacterial resistance: Ampicillin, 100 μg/mL
  Growth temperature: 37°C
  Growth strain: NEB Stable
  Copy number: High Copy
Gene/Insert
  Gene/Insert name: sgLkb1_v1
  gRNA/shRNA sequence: GTGGTGGGCCGCAGTCACAA
  Species: M. musculus (mouse)
  Promoter: hU6
  Cloning method: Ligation Independent Cloning
Terms and licenses: Academic/Nonprofit Terms; Industry Terms: Not Available to Industry
How to cite: hU6-sgLkb1_IW (opti) was a gift from Monte Winslow (Addgene plasmid # 177243 ; http://n2t.net/addgene:177243 ; RRID:Addgene_177243)
