[The description below was written by a language model from this plasmid's Addgene catalogue record and pLannotate feature annotations shown in this document.]
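Description:
hU6-sgLkb1_IW (opti) is a lentiviral transfer plasmid built on the pLL3.3 backbone that delivers both a CRISPR guide RNA and Cre recombinase. It is propagated in bacteria as a high-copy plasmid through a ColE1/pUC-type origin and is selected with ampicillin via the β-lactamase gene. The viral portion has the layout of a CMV-driven, self-contained HIV-1 vector. A CMV enhancer/promoter sits upstream of a truncated 5' LTR and drives genomic RNA production in packaging cells. This is followed by the Ψ packaging signal with a gag fragment, the Rev response element for Rev-dependent nuclear export, and the cPPT/CTS, which aids nuclear import of the reverse-transcribed genome. A WPRE downstream of the cargo enhances transcript expression. The 3' end is annotated as a nef-derived fragment followed by a second truncated LTR.

The payload consists of two independent expression units. A human U6 RNA polymerase III promoter drives a single guide RNA, sgLkb1_v1, which targets mouse Lkb1. The guide is fused to a chimeric S. pyogenes Cas9 scaffold, which is annotated as a tracrRNA fragment and is presumably the optimised scaffold implied by "opti" in the name. Downstream, the mouse PGK promoter drives Cre recombinase. According to the record, the plasmid derives from a U6-sgRNA/PGK-Cre parent vector, with the XhoI stuffer removed and the Lkb1 guide inserted.

No Cas9 is encoded, so the nuclease must come from the recipient cells or animal. The design fits Cre-dependent systems, in which Cre recombines loxP-flanked alleles in transduced cells while the guide directs Lkb1 disruption. The associated publication concerns LKB1 function in lung cancer.
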