Features (pLannotate 1.2.2; 21 found; start..end, strand, type, name):
    513..532     +  misc_feature   MCS (fragment): pBluescript multiple cloning site
    534..1034    +  CDS            nef (fragment): NEF_HV1LA - Experimental evidence at protein level: Swiss-Prot protein existence level 1. Extracellular Nef protein targets CD4(+) T-lymphocytes for apoptosis by interacting with CXCR4 surface receptors. From Human immunodeficiency virus type 1 group M subtype B (isolate Lai) (HIV-1).
   1041..1221    +  LTR            5' LTR (truncated): truncated 5' long terminal repeat (LTR) from HIV-1
   1283..1871    -  rep_origin     ori: high-copy-number ColE1/pMB1/pBR322/pUC origin of replication
   2042..2902    -  CDS            AmpR: β-lactamase; bla; confers resistance to ampicillin, carbenicillin, and related antibiotics
   2903..3007    -  promoter       AmpR promoter: bla
   3066..3118    -  misc_feature   bom (fragment): basis of mobility region from pBR322
   3273..3652    +  enhancer       CMV enhancer: human cytomegalovirus immediate early enhancer
   3653..3852    +  promoter       CMV promoter: human cytomegalovirus (CMV) immediate early promoter
   3870..4050    +  LTR            5' LTR (truncated): truncated 5' long terminal repeat (LTR) from HIV-1
   4097..4222    +  misc_feature   HIV-1 Ψ: packaging signal of human immunodeficiency virus type 1
   4206..4544    +  CDS            HIV-1 gag (fragment): gag protein from human immunodeficiency virus 1; gag
   4719..4952    +  misc_feature   RRE: The Rev response element (RRE) of HIV-1 allows for Rev-dependent mRNA export from the nucleus to the cytoplasm.
   5329..5429    +  CDS            Rev (fragment): human immunodeficiency virus 1 (HIV-1) Rev protein; rev; enhances nuclear export of unspliced and incompletely spliced viral mRNAs
   5479..5596    +  misc_feature   cPPT/CTS: central polypurine tract and central termination sequence of HIV-1
   5678..5918    +  promoter       U6 promoter: RNA polymerase III promoter for human U6 snRNA
   5965..6032    +  misc_RNA       tracrRNA (fragment): trans-activating CRISPR RNA for the Streptococcus pyogenes CRISPR/Cas9 system
   6085..6577    +  promoter       PGK promoter: mouse phosphoglycerate kinase 1 promoter
   6607..7637    +  CDS            Cre (fragment): site-specific recombinase Cre is a site-specific recombinase from bacteriophage P1. Recombination occurs at loxP sequences.
   7670..7693    +  misc_feature   MCS (fragment): pBluescript multiple cloning site
   7693..512     +  misc_feature   WPRE (across the origin): woodchuck hepatitis virus posttranscriptional regulatory element
>Addgene plasmid #177243 | hU6-sgLkb1_IW (opti) | addgene full sequence | sequence record 352704 | Addgene NGS Result
ATACGCTGCTTTAATGCCTTTGTATCATGCTATTGCTTCCCGTATGGCTTTCATTTTCTCCTCCTTGTAT
AAATCCTGGTTGCTGTCTCTTTATGAGGAGTTGTGGCCCGTTGTCAGGCAACGTGGCGTGGTGTGCACTG
TGTTTGCTGACGCAACCCCCACTGGTTGGGGCATTGCCACCACCTGTCAGCTCCTTTCCGGGACTTTCGC
TTTCCCCCTCCCTATTGCCACGGCGGAACTCATCGCCGCCTGCCTTGCCCGCTGCTGGACAGGGGCTCGG
CTGTTGGGCACTGACAATTCCGTGGTGTTGTCGGGGAAATCATCGTCCTTTCCTTGGCTGCTCGCCTGTG
TTGCCACCTGGATTCTGCGCGGGACGTCCTTCTGCTACGTCCCTTCGGCCCTCAATCCAGCGGACCTTCC
TTCCCGCGGCCTGCTGCCGGCTCTGCGGCCTCTTCCGCGTCTTCGCCTTCGCCCTCAGACGAGTCGGATC
TCCCTTTGGGCCGCCTCCCCGCATCGATACCGTCGACCTCGATCGAGACCTAGAAAAACATGGAGCAATC
ACAAGTAGCAATACAGCAGCTACCAATGCTGATTGTGCCTGGCTAGAAGCACAAGAGGAGGAGGAGGTGG
GTTTTCCAGTCACACCTCAGGTACCTTTAAGACCAATGACTTACAAGGCAGCTGTAGATCTTAGCCACTT
TTTAAAAGAAAAGGGGGGACTGGAAGGGCTAATTCACTCCCAACGAAGACAAGATATCCTTGATCTGTGG
ATCTACCACACACAAGGCTACTTCCCTGATTGGCAGAACTACACACCAGGGCCAGGGATCAGATATCCAC
TGACCTTTGGATGGTGCTACAAGCTAGTACCAGTTGAGCAAGAGAAGGTAGAAGAAGCCAATGAAGGAGA
GAACACCCGCTTGTTACACCCTGTGAGCCTGCATGGGATGGATGACCCGGAGAGAGAAGTATTAGAGTGG
AGGTTTGACAGCCGCCTAGCATTTCATCACATGGCCCGAGAGCTGCATCCGGACTGTACTGGGTCTCTCT
GGTTAGACCAGATCTGAGCCTGGGAGCTCTCTGGCTAACTAGGGAACCCACTGCTTAAGCCTCAATAAAG
CTTGCCTTGAGTGCTTCAAGTAGTGTGTGCCCGTCTGTTGTGTGACTCTGGTAACTAGAGATCCCTCAGA
CCCTTTTAGTCAGTGTGGAAAATCTCTAGCAGCATGTGAGCAAAAGGCCAGCAAAAGGCCAGGAACCGTA
AAAAGGCCGCGTTGCTGGCGTTTTTCCATAGGCTCCGCCCCCCTGACGAGCATCACAAAAATCGACGCTC
AAGTCAGAGGTGGCGAAACCCGACAGGACTATAAAGATACCAGGCGTTTCCCCCTGGAAGCTCCCTCGTG
CGCTCTCCTGTTCCGACCCTGCCGCTTACCGGATACCTGTCCGCCTTTCTCCCTTCGGGAAGCGTGGCGC
TTTCTCATAGCTCACGCTGTAGGTATCTCAGTTCGGTGTAGGTCGTTCGCTCCAAGCTGGGCTGTGTGCA
CGAACCCCCCGTTCAGCCCGACCGCTGCGCCTTATCCGGTAACTATCGTCTTGAGTCCAACCCGGTAAGA
CACGACTTATCGCCACTGGCAGCAGCCACTGGTAACAGGATTAGCAGAGCGAGGTATGTAGGCGGTGCTA
CAGAGTTCTTGAAGTGGTGGCCTAACTACGGCTACACTAGAAGAACAGTATTTGGTATCTGCGCTCTGCT
GAAGCCAGTTACCTTCGGAAAAAGAGTTGGTAGCTCTTGATCCGGCAAACAAACCACCGCTGGTAGCGGT
GGTTTTTTTGTTTGCAAGCAGCAGATTACGCGCAGAAAAAAAGGATCTCAAGAAGATCCTTTGATCTTTT
CTACGGGGTCTGACGCTCAGTGGAACGAAAACTCACGTTAAGGGATTTTGGTCATGAGATTATCAAAAAG
GATCTTCACCTAGATCCTTTTAAATTAAAAATGAAGTTTTAAATCAATCTAAAGTATATATGAGTAAACT
TGGTCTGACAGTTACCAATGCTTAATCAGTGAGGCACCTATCTCAGCGATCTGTCTATTTCGTTCATCCA
TAGTTGCCTGACTCCCCGTCGTGTAGATAACTACGATACGGGAGGGCTTACCATCTGGCCCCAGTGCTGC
AATGATACCGCGAGACCCACGCTCACCGGCTCCAGATTTATCAGCAATAAACCAGCCAGCCGGAAGGGCC
GAGCGCAGAAGTGGTCCTGCAACTTTATCCGCCTCCATCCAGTCTATTAATTGTTGCCGGGAAGCTAGAG
TAAGTAGTTCGCCAGTTAATAGTTTGCGCAACGTTGTTGCCATTGCTACAGGCATCGTGGTGTCACGCTC
GTCGTTTGGTATGGCTTCATTCAGCTCCGGTTCCCAACGATCAAGGCGAGTTACATGATCCCCCATGTTG
TGCAAAAAAGCGGTTAGCTCCTTCGGTCCTCCGATCGTTGTCAGAAGTAAGTTGGCCGCAGTGTTATCAC
TCATGGTTATGGCAGCACTGCATAATTCTCTTACTGTCATGCCATCCGTAAGATGCTTTTCTGTGACTGG
TGAGTACTCAACCAAGTCATTCTGAGAATAGTGTATGCGGCGACCGAGTTGCTCTTGCCCGGCGTCAATA
CGGGATAATACCGCGCCACATAGCAGAACTTTAAAAGTGCTCATCATTGGAAAACGTTCTTCGGGGCGAA
AACTCTCAAGGATCTTACCGCTGTTGAGATCCAGTTCGATGTAACCCACTCGTGCACCCAACTGATCTTC
AGCATCTTTTACTTTCACCAGCGTTTCTGGGTGAGCAAAAACAGGAAGGCAAAATGCCGCAAAAAAGGGA
ATAAGGGCGACACGGAAATGTTGAATACTCATACTCTTCCTTTTTCAATATTATTGAAGCATTTATCAGG
GTTATTGTCTCATGAGCGGATACATATTTGAATGTATTTAGAAAAATAAACAAATAGGGGTTCCGCGCAC
ATTTCCCCGAAAAGTGCCACCTGACGTCGACGGATCGGGAGATCTCCCGATCCCCTATGGTGCACTCTCA
GTACAATCTGCTCTGATGCCGCATAGTTAAGCCAGTATCTGCTCCCTGCTTGTGTGTTGGAGGTCGCTGA
GTAGTGCGCGAGCAAAATTTAAGCTACAACAAGGCAAGGCTTGACCGACAATTGCATGAAGAATCTGCTT
AGGGTTAGGCGTTTTGCGCTGCTTCGCGATGTACGGGCCAGATATACGCGTTGACATTGATTATTGACTA
GTTATTAATAGTAATCAATTACGGGGTCATTAGTTCATAGCCCATATATGGAGTTCCGCGTTACATAACT
TACGGTAAATGGCCCGCCTGGCTGACCGCCCAACGACCCCCGCCCATTGACGTCAATAATGACGTATGTT
CCCATAGTAACGCCAATAGGGACTTTCCATTGACGTCAATGGGTGGAGTATTTACGGTAAACTGCCCACT
TGGCAGTACATCAAGTGTATCATATGCCAAGTACGCCCCCTATTGACGTCAATGACGGTAAATGGCCCGC
CTGGCATTATGCCCAGTACATGACCTTATGGGACTTTCCTACTTGGCAGTACATCTACGTATTAGTCATC
GCTATTACCATGGTGATGCGGTTTTGGCAGTACATCAATGGGCGTGGATAGCGGTTTGACTCACGGGGAT
TTCCAAGTCTCCACCCCATTGACGTCAATGGGAGTTTGTTTTGGCACCAAAATCAACGGGACTTTCCAAA
ATGTCGTAACAACTCCGCCCCATTGACGCAAATGGGCGGTAGGCGTGTACGGTGGGAGGTCTATATAAGC
AGCGCGTTTTGCCTGTACTGGGTCTCTCTGGTTAGACCAGATCTGAGCCTGGGAGCTCTCTGGCTAACTA
GGGAACCCACTGCTTAAGCCTCAATAAAGCTTGCCTTGAGTGCTTCAAGTAGTGTGTGCCCGTCTGTTGT
GTGACTCTGGTAACTAGAGATCCCTCAGACCCTTTTAGTCAGTGTGGAAAATCTCTAGCAGTGGCGCCCG
AACAGGGACTTGAAAGCGAAAGGGAAACCAGAGGAGCTCTCTCGACGCAGGACTCGGCTTGCTGAAGCGC
GCACGGCAAGAGGCGAGGGGCGGCGACTGGTGAGTACGCCAAAAATTTTGACTAGCGGAGGCTAGAAGGA
GAGAGATGGGTGCGAGAGCGTCAGTATTAAGCGGGGGAGAATTAGATCGCGATGGGAAAAAATTCGGTTA
AGGCCAGGGGGAAAGAAAAAATATAAATTAAAACATATAGTATGGGCAAGCAGGGAGCTAGAACGATTCG
CAGTTAATCCTGGCCTGTTAGAAACATCAGAAGGCTGTAGACAAATACTGGGACAGCTACAACCATCCCT
TCAGACAGGATCAGAAGAACTTAGATCATTATATAATACAGTAGCAACCCTCTATTGTGTGCATCAAAGG
ATAGAGATAAAAGACACCAAGGAAGCTTTAGACAAGATAGAGGAAGAGCAAAACAAAAGTAAGACCACCG
CACAGCAAGCGGCCGGCCGCTGATCTTCAGACCTGGAGGAGGAGATATGAGGGACAATTGGAGAAGTGAA
TTATATAAATATAAAGTAGTAAAAATTGAACCATTAGGAGTAGCACCCACCAAGGCAAAGAGAAGAGTGG
TGCAGAGAGAAAAAAGAGCAGTGGGAATAGGAGCTTTGTTCCTTGGGTTCTTGGGAGCAGCAGGAAGCAC
TATGGGCGCAGCGTCAATGACGCTGACGGTACAGGCCAGACAATTATTGTCTGGTATAGTGCAGCAGCAG
AACAATTTGCTGAGGGCTATTGAGGCGCAACAGCATCTGTTGCAACTCACAGTCTGGGGCATCAAGCAGC
TCCAGGCAAGAATCCTGGCTGTGGAAAGATACCTAAAGGATCAACAGCTCCTGGGGATTTGGGGTTGCTC
TGGAAAACTCATTTGCACCACTGCTGTGCCTTGGAATGCTAGTTGGAGTAATAAATCTCTGGAACAGATT
TGGAATCACACGACCTGGATGGAGTGGGACAGAGAAATTAACAATTACACAAGCTTAATACACTCCTTAA
TTGAAGAATCGCAAAACCAGCAAGAAAAGAATGAACAAGAATTATTGGAATTAGATAAATGGGCAAGTTT
GTGGAATTGGTTTAACATAACAAATTGGCTGTGGTATATAAAATTATTCATAATGATAGTAGGAGGCTTG
GTAGGTTTAAGAATAGTTTTTGCTGTACTTTCTATAGTGAATAGAGTTAGGCAGGGATATTCACCATTAT
CGTTTCAGACCCACCTCCCAACCCCGAGGGGACCCGACAGGCCCGAAGGAATAGAAGAAGAAGGTGGAGA
GAGAGACAGAGACAGATCCATTCGATTAGTGAACGGATCGGCACTGCGTGCGCCAATTCTGCAGACAAAT
GGCAGTATTCATCCACAATTTTAAAAGAAAAGGGGGGATTGGGGGGTACAGTGCAGGGGAAAGAATAGTA
GACATAATAGCAACAGACATACAAACTAAAGAATTACAAAAACAAATTACAAAAATTCAAAATTTTCGGG
TTTATTACAGGGACAGCAGAGATCCAGTTTGGTTAGTACCGGGCCCGCTCTAGCCCTGCAGGAACTGTTT
AAACTGTGAGGGCCTATTTCCCATGATTCCTTCATATTTGCATATACGATACAAGGCTGTTAGAGAGATA
ATTGGAATTAATTTGACTGTAAACACAAAGATATTAGTACAAAATACGTGACGTAGAAAGTAATAATTTC
TTGGGTAGTTTGCAGTTTTAAAATTATGTTTTAAAATGGACTATCATATGCTTACCGTAACTTGAAAGTA
TTTCGATTTCTTGGCTTTATATATCTTGTGGAAAGGACCAAACACCGTGGTGGGCCGCAGTCACAAGTTT
AAGAGCTATGCTGGAAACAGCATAGCAAGTTTAAATAAGGCTAGTCCGTTATCAACTTGAAAAAGTGGCA
CCGAGTCGGTGCTTTTTTGTTTGGCGCGCCTATGGCTTAATTAACATGGCGGCCGCATTCTACCGGGTAG
GGGAGGCGCTTTTCCCAAGGCAGTCTGGAGCATGCGCTTTAGCAGCCCCGCTGGGCACTTGGCGCTACAC
AAGTGGCCTCTGGCCTCGCACACATTCCACATCCACCGGTAGGCGCCAACCGGCTCCGTTCTTTGGTGGC
CCCTTCGCGCCACCTTCTACTCCTCCCCTAGTCAGGAAGTTCCCCCCCGCCCCGCAGCTCGCGTCGTGCA
GGACGTGACAAATGGAAGTAGCACGTCTCACTAGTCTCGTGCAGATGGACAGCACCGCTGAGCAATGGAA
GCGGGTAGGCCTTTGGGGCAGCGGCCAATAGCAGCTTTGCTCCTTCGCTTTCTGGGCTCAGAGGCTGGGA
AGGGGTGGGTCCGGGGGCGGGCTCAGGGGCGGGCTCAGGGGCGGGGCGGGCGCCCGAAGGTCCTCCGGAG
GCCCGGCATTCTGCACGCTTCAAAAGCGCACGTCTGCCGCGCTGTTCTCCTCTTCCTCATCTCCGGGACC
CGGGATGCCCAAGAAGAAGAGGAAGGTGTCCAATTTACTGACCGTACACCAAAATTTGCCTGCATTACCG
GTCGATGCAACGAGTGATGAGGTTCGCAAGAACCTGATGGACATGTTCAGGGATCGCCAGGCGTTTTCTG
AGCATACCTGGAAAATGCTTCTGTCCGTTTGCCGGTCGTGGGCGGCATGGTGCAAGTTGAATAACCGGAA
ATGGTTTCCCGCAGAACCTGAAGATGTTCGCGATTATCTTCTATATCTTCAGGCGCGCGGTCTGGCAGTA
AAAACTATCCAGCAACATTTGGGCCAGCTAAACATGCTTCATCGTCGGTCCGGGCTGCCACGACCAAGTG
ACAGCAATGCTGTTTCACTGGTTATGCGGCGGATCCGAAAAGAAAACGTTGATGCCGGTGAACGTGCAAA
ACAGGCTCTAGCGTTCGAACGCACTGATTTCGACCAGGTTCGTTCACTCATGGAAAATAGCGATCGCTGC
CAGGATATACGTAATCTGGCATTTCTGGGGATTGCTTATAACACCCTGTTACGTATAGCCGAAATTGCCA
GGATCAGGGTTAAAGATATCTCACGTACTGACGGTGGGAGAATGTTAATCCATATTGGCAGAACGAAAAC
GCTGGTTAGCACCGCAGGTGTAGAGAAGGCACTTAGCCTGGGGGTAACTAAACTGGTCGAGCGATGGATT
TCCGTCTCTGGTGTAGCTGATGATCCGAATAACTACCTGTTTTGCCGGGTCAGAAAAAATGGTGTTGCCG
CGCCATCTGCCACCAGCCAGCTATCAACTCGCGCCCTGGAAGGGATTTTTGAAGCAACTCATCGATTGAT
TTACGGCGCTAAGGATGACTCTGGTCAGAGATACCTGGCCTGGTCTGGACACAGTGCCCGTGTCGGAGCC
GCGCGAGATATGGCCCGCGCTGGAGTTTCAATACCGGAGATCATGCAAGCTGGTGGCTGGACCAATGTAA
ATATTGTCATGAACTATATCCGTAACCTGGATAGTGAAACAGGGGCAATGGTGCGCCTGCTGGAAGATGG
CGATTAGCCATGTTTAAGGGTTCCGGTTCCACTAGGTACAATTCGATATCAAGCTTATCGATAATCAACC
TCTGGATTACAAAATTTGTGAAAGATTGACTGGTATTCTTAACTATGTTGCTCCTTTTACGCTATGTGG
